>Addgene plasmid #164670 | pBI-CMV1-mir181b-1-CMV2-mir1 | addgene full sequence | sequence record 327554 | Addgene NGS Result
ACTTACTCTAGCTTCCCGGCAACAATTAATAGACTGGATGGAGGCGGATAAAGTTGCAGGACCACTTCTG
CGCTCGGCCCTTCCGGCTGGCTGGTTTATTGCTGATAAATCTGGAGCCGGTGAGCGTGGGTCTCGCGGTA
TCATTGCAGCACTGGGGCCAGATGGTAAGCCCTCCCGTATCGTAGTTATCTACACGACGGGGAGTCAGGC
AACTATGGATGAACGAAATAGACAGATCGCTGAGATAGGTGCCTCACTGATTAAGCATTGGTAACTGTCA
GACCAAGTTTACTCATATATACTTTAGATTGATTTAAAACTTCATTTTTAATTTAAAAGGATCTAGGTGA
AGATCCTTTTTGATAATCTCATGACCAAAATCCCTTAACGTGAGTTTTCGTTCCACTGAGCGTCAGACCC
CGTAGAAAAGATCAAAGGATCTTCTTGAGATCCTTTTTTTCTGCGCGTAATCTGCTGCTTGCAAACAAAA
AAACCACCGCTACCAGCGGTGGTTTGTTTGCCGGATCAAGAGCTACCAACTCTTTTTCCGAAGGTAACTG
GCTTCAGCAGAGCGCAGATACCAAATACTGTTCTTCTAGTGTAGCCGTAGTTAGGCCACCACTTCAAGAA
CTCTGTAGCACCGCCTACATACCTCGCTCTGCTAATCCTGTTACCAGTGGCTGCTGCCAGTGGCGATAAG
TCGTGTCTTACCGGGTTGGACTCAAGACGATAGTTACCGGATAAGGCGCAGCGGTCGGGCTGAACGGGGG
GTTCGTGCACACAGCCCAGCTTGGAGCGAACGACCTACACCGAACTGAGATACCTACAGCGTGAGCTATG
AGAAAGCGCCACGCTTCCCGAAGGGAGAAAGGCGGACAGGTATCCGGTAAGCGGCAGGGTCGGAACAGGA
GAGCGCACGAGGGAGCTTCCAGGGGGAAACGCCTGGTATCTTTATAGTCCTGTCGGGTTTCGCCACCTCT
GACTTGAGCGTCGATTTTTGTGATGCTCGTCAGGGGGGCGGAGCCTATGGAAAAACGCCAGCAACGCGGC
CTTTTTACGGTTCCTGGCCTTTTGCTGGCCTTTTGCTCACATGTTCTTTCCTGCGTTATCCCCTGATTCT
GTGGATAACCGTATTACCGCCTTTGAGTGAGCTGATACCGCTCGCCGCAGCCGAACGACCGAGCGCAGCG
AGTCAGTGAGCGAGGAAGCTCGGGGCAGTGAAAAAAATGCTTTATTTGTGAAATTTGTGATGCTATTGCT
TTATTTGTAACCATTATAAGCTGCAATAAACAAGTTAACAACAACAATTGCATTCATTTTATGTTTCAGG
TTCAGGGGGAGGTGTGGGAGGTTTTTTAAAGCAAGTAAAACCTCTACAAATGTGGTATGGCTGATTATGA
TCCTCTGGAGATATCGTCGACAAGCTTCTTTCAAAGATGGAATATCTGTTGATTGTGACAGCAAAAAGCG
GGGCCACAGTTGCATTCATTGTTCAGTGAGCTTGTCCACACAGTTCAACCCACCGACAGCAATGAATGTT
GATTGTGACCTTTTAAAAAATAATCTCTGCACAGGGAAGAGAAAGTCCTGGTGTGTCCACCTTTGGTTTG
CGGCCGCGCTAGCACGCGTCAGCTGACTAGAGGATCCCTAGCGGATCTGACGGTTCACTAAACCAGCTCT
GCTTATATAGACCTCCCACCGTACACGCCTACCGCCCATTTGCGTCAATGGGGCGGAGTTGTTACGACAT
TTTGGAAAGTCCCGTTGATTTTGGTGCCAAAACAAACTCCCATTGACGTCAATGGGGTGGAGACTTGGAA
ATCCCCGTGAGTCAAACCGCTATCCACGCCCATTGATGTACTGCCAAAACCGCATCACCATGGTAATAGC
GATGACTAATACGTAGATGTACTGCCAAGTAGGAAAGTCCCATAAGGTCATGTACTGGGCATAATGCCAG
GCGGGCCATTTACCGTCATTGACGTCAATAGGGGGCGTACTTGGCATATGATACACTTGATGTACTGCCA
AGTGGGCAGTTTACCGTAAATACTCCACCCATTGACGTCAATGGAAAGTCCCTATTGGCGTTACTATGGG
AACATACGTCATTATTGACGTCAATGGGCGGGGGTCGTTGGGCGGTCAGCCAGGCGGGCCATTTACCGTA
AGTTATGTAACGCGGAACTCCATATATGGGCTATGAACTAATGACCCCGTAATTGATTACTATTAATAAC
TACTCGAGTATGTCGAGGTGGCGTGTACGGTGGGAGGCCTATATAAGCAGAGCTCGTTTAGTGAACCGTC
AGATCGCCTGGAGAATTCACCGGTCATATGCCGCGGGGGCCCAGATCTGGGGTCAGCTTCTACCGGGGCG
GCGTCCCGGGGTCTTGGAACTGCATGCAGACTGCCTGCTTGGGAAACATACTTCTTTATATGCCCATATG
GACCTGCTAAGCTATGGAATGTAAAGAAGTATGTATCTCAGGCCGGGACCTCTCTCGCCGCACTGAGGGG
CACTCCACACCACGGGGGCCGCCGCGGCCGACAGCCCTGCAGTCTAGAGGATCATAATCAGCCATACCAC
ATTTGTAGAGGTTTTACTTGCTTTAAAAAACCTCCCACACCTCCCCCTGAACCTGAAACATAAAATGAAT
GCAATTGTTGTTGTTAACTTGTTTATTGCAGCTTATAATGGTTACAAATAAAGCAATAGCATCACAAATT
TCACAAATAAAGCATTTTTTTCACTGCCGACGTCAGGTGGCACTTTTCGGGGAAATGTGCGCGGAACCCC
TATTTGTTTATTTTTCTAAATACATTCAAATATGTATCCGCTCATGAGACAATAACCCTGATAAATGCTT
CAATAATATTGAAAAAGGAAGAGTATGAGTATTCAACATTTCCGTGTCGCCCTTATTCCCTTTTTTGCGG
CATTTTGCCTTCCTGTTTTTGCTCACCCAGAAACGCTGGTGAAAGTAAAAGATGCTGAAGATCAGTTGGG
TGCACGAGTGGGTTACATCGAACTGGATCTCAACAGCGGTAAGATCCTTGAGAGTTTTCGCCCCGAAGAA
CGTTTTCCAATGATGAGCACTTTTAAAGTTCTGCTATGTGGCGCGGTATTATCCCGTGTTGACGCCGGGC
AAGAGCAACTCGGTCGCCGCATACACTATTCTCAGAATGACTTGGTTGAGTACTCACCAGTCACAGAAAA
GCATCTTACGGATGGCATGACAGTAAGAGAATTATGCAGTGCTGCCATAACCATGAGTGATAACACTGCG
GCCAACTTACTTCTGACAACGATCGGAGGACCGAAGGAGCTAACCGCTTTTTTGCACAACATGGGGGATC
ATGTAACTCGCCTTGATCGTTGGGAACCGGAGCTGAATGAAGCCATACCAAACGACGAGCGTGACACCAC
GATGCCTGTAGCAATGGCAACAACGTTGCGCAAACTATTAACTGGCGAACT
Features (pLannotate 1.2.2; 11 found; start..end, strand, type, name):
    445..1033    +  rep_origin     ori: high-copy-number ColE1/pMB1/pBR322/pUC origin of replication
   1215..1296    -  polyA_signal   SV40 poly(A) signal: SV40 polyadenylation signal
   1319..1402    -  CDS            large T antigen (fragment): large T antigen from SV40 (simian virus 40)
   1675..1878    -  promoter       CMV promoter: human cytomegalovirus (CMV) immediate early promoter
   1879..2182    -  enhancer       CMV enhancer: human cytomegalovirus immediate early enhancer
   2260..2294    +  promoter       minimal CMV promoter (fragment): human cytomegalovirus (CMV) immediate early promoter
   2416..2492    +  ncRNA          mir-1: Accession: RF00103 - mir-1 microRNA precursor family
   2570..2653    +  CDS            large T antigen (fragment): large T antigen from SV40 (simian virus 40)
   2676..2757    +  polyA_signal   SV40 poly(A) signal: SV40 polyadenylation signal
   2790..2894    +  promoter       AmpR promoter: bla
   2895..274     +  CDS            AmpR (across the origin): β-lactamase; bla; confers resistance to ampicillin, carbenicillin, and related antibiotics
