[The description below was written by a language model from this plasmid's Addgene catalogue record and pLannotate feature annotations shown in this document.]
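Description:
pBI-CMV1-mir181b-1-CMV2-mir1 is a mammalian expression plasmid built on the Clontech pBI-CMV1 bidirectional backbone and designed to express two human microRNA hairpins, miR-181b-1 and miR-1-1, from a single vector as separate transcripts. The sequenced plasmid is about 3.5 kb. It is propagated in E. coli using a ColE1/pUC-type origin and selected with ampicillin through a β-lactamase gene driven by its own bla promoter. The catalogue entry lists the plasmid as low copy, although the annotated origin is of the type usually described as high copy. No mammalian selection marker is annotated, which fits transient transfection use.

The core of the vector is a shared CMV immediate early enhancer flanked by two divergently oriented promoter elements, a CMV promoter reading in one direction and a minimal CMV promoter reading in the other. Each transcription unit ends in its own SV40 polyadenylation signal; the short "large T antigen" fragments flagged next to these signals are most likely part of the SV40-derived terminator regions rather than functional coding sequence. A 182 bp human miR-181b-1 fragment was cloned between NotI and HindIII in one unit, and a 198 bp human miR-1-1 fragment between BglII and PstI in the other. The feature table identifies only the mir-1 precursor, downstream of the minimal CMV promoter. The miR-181b-1 hairpin is not annotated but presumably occupies the gap between the full CMV promoter and its SV40 terminator on the opposite strand.

The associated publication concerns how microRNA clustering assists processing of suboptimal hairpins. The record does not spell out this construct's specific experimental role beyond co-expressing the two microRNAs in mammalian cells.
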