Addgene plasmid #164670: pBI-CMV1-mir181b-1-CMV2-mir1
Purpose: Express miR-181b-1 and miR-1-1 in mammalian cells
Depositing lab: David Bartel. Depositing organization: Whitehead Institute for Biomedical Research. Publication: MicroRNA Clustering Assists Processing of Suboptimal MicroRNA Hairpins through the Action of the ERH Protein. Fang W, Bartel DP. Mol Cell. 2020 Apr 16;78(2):289-302.e6. doi: 10.1016/j.molcel.2020.01.026. PubMed 32302541.
Backbone
  Vector backbone: pBI-CMV1
  Backbone manufacturer: Clontech
  Backbone size w/o insert (bp): 3114
  Vector type: Mammalian Expression
Growth in bacteria
  Bacterial resistance: Ampicillin, 100 μg/mL
  Growth temperature: 37°C
  Growth strain: DH5alpha
  Copy number: Low Copy
Gene/Insert 1
  Gene/Insert name: miR-181b-1
  Species: H. sapiens (human)
  Insert size (bp): 182
  Entrez Gene: MIR181B1 (a.k.a. MIRN181B1, mir-181b-1)
  Promoter: CMV
  Cloning method: Restriction Enzyme; 5′ cloning site NotI (not destroyed); 3′ cloning site HindIII (not destroyed)
  Sequencing primers: 5′ CAATGGGAGTTTGTTTTGGC
Gene/Insert 2
  Gene/Insert name: miR-1-1
  Species: H. sapiens (human)
  Insert size (bp): 198
  Entrez Gene: MIR1-1 (a.k.a. MIRN1-1, hsa-mir-1-1, miRNA1-1, mir-1-1)
  Promoter: CMV
  Cloning method: Restriction Enzyme; 5′ cloning site BglII (not destroyed); 3′ cloning site PstI (not destroyed)
  Sequencing primers: 5′ TGGGCTATGAACTAATGACC
Terms and licenses: Academic/Nonprofit Terms; Industry Terms: Not Available to Industry
How to cite: pBI-CMV1-mir181b-1-CMV2-mir1 was a gift from David Bartel (Addgene plasmid # 164670 ; http://n2t.net/addgene:164670 ; RRID:Addgene_164670)
