>Addgene plasmid #164670 | pBI-CMV1-mir181b-1-CMV2-mir1 | depositor partial sequence | sequence record 319809 | CAATGGGAGTTTGTTTTGGC
GAGCTGGTTTAGTGAACCGTCAGATCCGCTAGGGATCCTCTAGTCAGCTGACGCGTGCTAGCGCGGCCGC
AAACCAAAGGTGGACACACCAGGACTTTCTCTTCCCTGTGCAGAGATTATTTTTTAAAAGGTCACAATCA
ACATTCATTGCTGTCGGTGGGTTGAACTGTGTGGACAAGCTCACTGAACAATGAATGCAACTGTGGCCCC
GCTTTTTGCTGTCACAATCAACAGATATTCCATCTTTGAAAGAAGCTTGTCGACGATATCTCCAGAGGAT
CATAATCAGCCATACCACATTTGTAGAGGTTTTACTTGCTTTAAAAAACCTCCCACACCTCCCCCTGAAC
CTGAAACATAAAATGAATGCAATTGTTGTTGTTAACTTGTTTATTGCAGCTTATAATGGTTACAAATAAA
GCAATAGCATCACAAATTTCACAAATAAAGCATTTTTTTCACTGCCCCGAGCTTCCTCGCTCACTGACTC
GCTGCGCTCGGTCGTTCGGCTGCGGCGAGCGGTATCAGCTCACTCAAAGGCGGTAATACGGTTATCCACA
GAATCAGGGGATAACGCAGGAAAGAACATGTGAGCAAAAGGCCAGCAAAAGGCCAGGAACCGTAAAAAGG
CCGCGTTGCTGGCGTTTTTCCATAGGCTCCGCCCCCCTGACGAGCATCACAAAAATCGACGCTCAAGTCA
GA
